Addgene plasmid #79654: pEMS2046
Purpose: ssAAV genome with Ple257 (PAX6 MiniPromoter) driving an emerald GFP (EmGFP) reporter. Contains WPRE
Depositing lab: Elizabeth Simpson. Depositing organization: University of British Columbia. Publication: PAX6 MiniPromoters drive restricted expression from rAAV in the adult mouse retina. Hickmott JW, Chen CY, Arenillas DJ, Korecki AJ, Lam SL, Molday LL, Bonaguro RJ, Zhou M, Chou AY, Mathelier A, Boye SL, Hauswirth WW, Molday RS, Wasserman WW, Simpson EM. Mol Ther Methods Clin Dev. 2016 Aug 10;3:16051. doi: 10.1038/mtm.2016.51. eCollection 2016. PubMed 27556059.
Backbone
  Vector backbone: ssAAV2
  Backbone size w/o insert (bp): 4972
  Total vector size (bp): 7118
  Vector type: AAV
Growth in bacteria
  Bacterial resistance: Ampicillin, 100 μg/mL
  Growth temperature: 30°C
  Growth strain: SURE
  Copy number: Low Copy
Gene/Insert
  Gene/Insert name: ssAAV Ple257-EmGFP WPRE (alt name: Ple257 (PAX6 Enhancer))
  Species: H. sapiens (human)
  Insert size (bp): 2160
  Promoter: PAX6 Enhancer
  Cloning method: Restriction Enzyme; 5′ cloning site See map (unknown if destroyed); 3′ cloning site See map (unknown if destroyed)
  Sequencing primers: 5′ M13pUC-rev; 3′ EBV-rev
Terms and licenses: Academic/Nonprofit Terms; Industry Terms: Not Available to Industry
How to cite: pEMS2046 was a gift from Elizabeth Simpson (Addgene plasmid # 79654 ; http://n2t.net/addgene:79654 ; RRID:Addgene_79654)
