[The description below was written by a language model from this plasmid's Addgene catalogue record and the feature table of its GenBank file.]
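Description:
pEMS2046 is a single-stranded AAV (ssAAV2) genome plasmid of about 7.1 kb that carries a reporter cassette for testing a human PAX6-derived MiniPromoter. It is maintained in E. coli through a ColE1/pUC-type origin and selected with ampicillin via the bla gene. The backbone also contains an f1 phage origin and remnants of a lac promoter/operator region with M13 primer sites. The feature table annotates the origin as a high-copy type, whereas the catalogue lists the plasmid as low copy. The catalogue also specifies a recombination-deficient host strain, a common precaution for keeping ITR-containing plasmids stable.

The payload lies between two AAV2 inverted terminal repeats, which are the cis elements needed for replication and packaging of the intervening DNA into recombinant AAV particles when helper functions are supplied in trans. Ple257, a roughly 2.2 kb MiniPromoter built from human PAX6 regulatory sequence, is not annotated as a feature, but presumably occupies the unannotated stretch between the left ITR and the chimeric intron. It is followed by a chimeric β-globin/immunoglobulin intron, a Kozak consensus and a mammalian codon-optimised Emerald GFP coding sequence. A WPRE is stated in the record, though it is marked in the table only by a primer site downstream of EmGFP. It serves to boost transcript stability and expression, and an SV40 polyadenylation signal terminates the transcript. The short "Factor Xa site" annotated on the reverse strand in this region is most likely an incidental sequence match.

The construct is used to produce rAAV in which EmGFP fluorescence reports the cell-type specificity of the PAX6 MiniPromoter. The associated work examined restricted expression in the adult mouse retina.
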