LOCUS       Exported 7129 bp ds-DNA circular SYN 13-MAY-2021
DEFINITION  ssAAV genome with Ple257 (PAX6 MiniPromoter) driving an emerald GFP
            (EmGFP) reporter. Contains WPRE.
ACCESSION   .
VERSION     .
KEYWORDS    pEMS2046
SOURCE      synthetic DNA construct
  ORGANISM  synthetic DNA construct
REFERENCE   1 (bases 1 to 7129)
  AUTHORS   Hickmott JW, Chen CY, Arenillas DJ, Korecki AJ, Lam SL, Molday LL,
            Bonaguro RJ, Zhou M, Chou AY, Mathelier A, Boye SL, Hauswirth WW,
            Molday RS, Wasserman WW, Simpson EM
  TITLE     PAX6 MiniPromoters drive restricted expression from rAAV in the
            adult mouse retina.
  JOURNAL   Mol Ther Methods Clin Dev. 2016 Aug 10;3:16051. doi:
            10.1038/mtm.2016.51. eCollection 2016.
  PUBMED    27556059
REFERENCE   2 (bases 1 to 7129)
  AUTHORS   .
  TITLE     Direct Submission
  JOURNAL   Exported May 13, 2021 from SnapGene Server 1.1.58
            http://www.snapgene.com
FEATURES             Location/Qualifiers
     source          1..7129
                     /organism="synthetic DNA construct"
                     /mol_type="other DNA"
     repeat_region   12..141
                     /label=AAV2 ITR
     intron          2406..2538
                     /label=chimeric intron
                     /note="chimera between introns from human beta-globin and
                     immunoglobulin heavy chain genes"
     primer_bind     2521..2540
                     /label=pMT2-F
                     /note="Synthetic intron, forward primer"
     regulatory      2559..2568
                     /regulatory_class="other"
                     /note="vertebrate consensus sequence for strong initiation
                     of translation (Kozak, 1987)"
     CDS             2565..3284
                     /codon_start=1
                     /product="Emerald GFP"
                     /label=EmGFP
                     /note="mammalian codon-optimized"
                     /translation="MVSKGEELFTGVVPILVELDGDVNGHKFSVSGEGEGDATYGKLTL
                     KFICTTGKLPVPWPTLVTTFTYGVQCFARYPDHMKQHDFFKSAMPEGYVQERTIFFKDD
                     GNYKTRAEVKFEGDTLVNRIELKGIDFKEDGNILGHKLEYNYNSHKVYITADKQKNGIK
                     VNFKTRHNIEDGSVQLADHYQQNTPIGDGPVLLPDNHYLSTQSALSKDPNEKRDHMVLL
                     EFVTAAGITLGMDELYK"
     primer_bind     complement(2610..2631)
                     /label=EGFP-N
                     /note="EGFP, reverse primer"
     primer_bind     complement(2871..2890)
                     /label=EXFP-R
                     /note="For distinguishing EGFP variants, reverse primer"
     primer_bind     3218..3239
                     /label=EGFP-C
                     /note="EGFP, forward primer"
     primer_bind     complement(3350..3370)
                     /label=WPRE-R
                     /note="WPRE, reverse primer"
     CDS             complement(3768..3779)
                     /codon_start=1
                     /product="Factor Xa recognition and cleavage site"
                     /label=Factor Xa site
                     /translation="IEGR"
     polyA_signal    3900..4021
                     /label=SV40 poly(A) signal
                     /note="SV40 polyadenylation signal"
     primer_bind     complement(3911..3930)
                     /label=EBV-rev
                     /note="SV40 polyA terminator, reverse primer"
     primer_bind     3965..3984
                     /label=SV40pA-R
                     /note="SV40 polyA, reverse primer"
     repeat_region   4190..4319
                     /label=AAV2 ITR
     primer_bind     complement(4338..4355)
                     /label=M13 Forward
                     /note="In lacZ gene. Also called M13-F20 or M13 (-21)
                     Forward"
     primer_bind     complement(4338..4354)
                     /label=M13 fwd
                     /note="common sequencing primer, one of multiple similar
                     variants"
     primer_bind     complement(4347..4369)
                     /label=M13/pUC Forward
                     /note="In lacZ gene"
     rep_origin      4496..4951
                     /direction=RIGHT
                     /label=f1 ori
                     /note="f1 bacteriophage origin of replication; arrow
                     indicates direction of (+) strand synthesis"
     primer_bind     complement(4583..4602)
                     /label=F1ori-R
                     /note="F1 origin, reverse primer"
     primer_bind     4793..4814
                     /label=F1ori-F
                     /note="F1 origin, forward primer"
     promoter        4977..5081
                     /gene="bla"
                     /label=AmpR promoter
     CDS             5082..5942
                     /codon_start=1
                     /gene="bla"
                     /product="beta-lactamase"
                     /label=AmpR
                     /note="confers resistance to ampicillin, carbenicillin, and
                     related antibiotics"
                     /translation="MSIQHFRVALIPFFAAFCLPVFAHPETLVKVKDAEDQLGARVGYI
                     ELDLNSGKILESFRPEERFPMMSTFKVLLCGAVLSRIDAGQEQLGRRIHYSQNDLVEYS
                     PVTEKHLTDGMTVRELCSAAITMSDNTAANLLLTTIGGPKELTAFLHNMGDHVTRLDRW
                     EPELNEAIPNDERDTTMPVAMATTLRKLLTGELLTLASRQQLIDWMEADKVAGPLLRSA
                     LPAGWFIADKSGAGERGSRGIIAALGPDGKPSRIVVIYTTGSQATMDERNRQIAEIGAS
                     LIKHW"
     primer_bind     complement(5300..5319)
                     /label=Amp-R
                     /note="Ampicillin resistance gene, reverse primer"
     rep_origin      6113..6701
                     /direction=RIGHT
                     /label=ori
                     /note="high-copy-number ColE1/pMB1/pBR322/pUC origin of
                     replication"
     primer_bind     6602..6621
                     /label=pBR322ori-F
                     /note="pBR322 origin, forward primer"
     primer_bind     6855..6872
                     /label=L4440
                     /note="L4440 vector, forward primer"
     protein_bind    6989..7010
                     /label=CAP binding site
                     /bound_moiety="E. coli catabolite activator protein"
                     /note="CAP binding activates transcription in the presence
                     of cAMP."
     promoter        7025..7055
                     /label=lac promoter
                     /note="promoter for the E. coli lac operon"
     protein_bind    7063..7079
                     /label=lac operator
                     /bound_moiety="lac repressor encoded by lacI"
                     /note="The lac repressor binds to the lac operator to
                     inhibit transcription in E. coli. This inhibition can be
                     relieved by adding lactose or
                     isopropyl-beta-D-thiogalactopyranoside (IPTG)."
     primer_bind     7068..7090
                     /label=M13/pUC Reverse
                     /note="In lacZ gene"
     primer_bind     7087..7103
                     /label=M13 rev
                     /note="common sequencing primer, one of multiple similar
                     variants"
     primer_bind     7087..7103
                     /label=M13 Reverse
                     /note="In lacZ gene. Also called M13-rev"
ORIGIN
        1 ccttaattag gctgcgcgct cgctcgctca ctgaggccgc ccgggcaaag cccgggcgtc
       61 gggcgacctt tggtcgcccg gcctcagtga gcgagcgagc gcgcagagag ggagtggcca
      121 actccatcac taggggttcc ttgtagttaa tgattaaccc gccatgctac ttatctacgt
      181 agccatgctc taggaagatc ggaattccct aggccggcca cgcgtctcca ctcctatccc
      241 atccccacgt ccccgaaatg aataatgcag gcaggagcca agatttctgc attagcgcca
      301 cgttgccccg gcggctggcg ctaggatccc gaagtcggat aatggaaatt aaactgttgt
      361 tgtgtggcgg ggatgtcatt atgtgactgt tcatattcaa agtcaggcag caatgaattg
      421 taatcatttc aattatcttc aatacacttt ctttaggaca caagttgtca aggataaaaa
      481 aaaaaagtac attcttgcgg ctccgtgggt ccattttcca gatggtttgt tactcttgct
      541 gcctgattta gtttcggctt ttattcccca gcctcagatt ctcttgcaga gactccgccg
      601 gagtgagcgg cttctctggc gctgcgggcc ggctacgctg gtcggcaatc ggcctccgtg
      661 ggcctggcgt gcgcattttg gttgctttca ggtataatta actttgaaca acaaatatgc
      721 ctggagctct ggatctagtg tccccttggg gaagggggcc gtcgtattat actctgcgtc
      781 cttcccagcc tggggcgggg tgggggctgg ctgcagcagc tgcacccact ccccaggcca
      841 gcgctgcgcg tcagaaaagc atgtgctggg ctgtacccac tcctccgaca gagcccggac
      901 cctctccttc caacccagag aactcaggga aaagccggga tccccggagc ctgccgtcct
      961 ttgttgaaat taccctctgc ccaatgttcg ctccctcctg tgcctgaacg tggggctgcg
     1021 acaagttgga tgtggtgtcc ttgaagtatc ccttcgagcg ccctccgccc ccagactggg
     1081 caaaaagagt aggggtcgcc tttgaagccc aagtccgcgg ctcctatttg gactaatccc
     1141 gatctttaca ctaatatcgc ctctcgggtt ttcattatac tcatttggga ggaaatgagc
     1201 ttttgctggg caaatagcac cctgcacccc acttctcata gctgtgcagg cccggggcct
     1261 gaacaacccc gcaggcaatc cgggagctgc cgatattata tttgtgaaat gtccttttgt
     1321 tgaggctttt aacaccttct tataacgaat catttgttct tttctcttta attttgatag
     1381 acaattagcc atcagagata caccagttga ctgtaaccga gcattaaact cgcctttatg
     1441 taacgctaat ttagcatagc tgctttgttt aactttgcta tataagaacc aggttttgta
     1501 gcaaaaaaaa aaaggtgtaa ttttatgtgg ggcttcattt cttttggccc tgtacacagc
     1561 tagccctctc ctctttgtga agcgttctgc tggggcctga cgccatttcc cgtgcctagc
     1621 acctgcaggc tggggggaga gagggaatta gcattgatat agatttagtt gaaatgtaat
     1681 ctcttaaatc tgtccaagat tcggggagat aattacactt tcactgaatt gccaggggtc
     1741 agcgtctctg aggacctgag gagttgattt actaacaata gtgttacata aaaaatggcg
     1801 tttgagatta taatgttaat ggctgcggtc gctggggaat gcgcccgctt ccaactaatt
     1861 ccatgtaact tgtttttttt cctccctttt cctccctccc tttcttccag gctccgtctt
     1921 ggggatcgga ggaggggaca gggtgattac ccagagaggt agctggccag cctaagggca
     1981 gagatcttgg ggccctagtg cccgaaggtg cggaggagcg cactcggcaa gactagtttc
     2041 ctggggatcg actctacgcc atacaggacg gcggcccagg ctggaccggg ccgggctaga
     2101 gcagtcacag gccgggccaa ggaaggccaa agcaggggtt ggagccggcc ggaccctggg
     2161 tggggagaag caggctcccg cccggccgga aaactagtcg gcgcagagct gtgcccaact
     2221 ctagccgcca tgacgtcacg cgggccgggc agccaatgag gacggcgctg gcgtggatat
     2281 taaggaaagt tagcgcctgc ctgagcaccc tcttttctta tcattgacat ttaaactctg
     2341 gggcaggtcc tcgcgtagaa cgcggctgtc aggcgcgccg aagttggtcg tgaggcactg
     2401 ggcaggtaag tatcaaggtt acaagacagg tttaaggaga ccaatagaaa ctgggcttgt
     2461 cgagacagag aagactcttg cgtttctgat aggcacctat tggtcttact gacatccact
     2521 ttgcctttct ctccacaggt gtccactccc aggcggccgc caccatggtg agcaagggcg
     2581 aggagctgtt caccggggtg gtgcccatcc tggtcgagct ggacggcgac gtaaacggcc
     2641 acaagttcag cgtgtccggc gagggcgagg gcgatgccac ctacggcaag ctgaccctga
     2701 agttcatctg caccaccggc aagctgcccg tgccctggcc caccctcgtg accaccttca
     2761 cctacggcgt gcagtgcttc gcccgctacc ccgaccacat gaagcagcac gacttcttca
     2821 agtccgccat gcccgaaggc tacgtccagg agcgcaccat cttcttcaag gacgacggca
     2881 actacaagac ccgcgccgag gtgaagttcg agggcgacac cctggtgaac cgcatcgagc
     2941 tgaagggcat cgacttcaag gaggacggca acatcctggg gcacaagctg gagtacaact
     3001 acaacagcca caaggtctat atcaccgccg acaagcagaa gaacggcatc aaggtgaact
     3061 tcaagacccg ccacaacatc gaggacggca gcgtgcagct cgccgaccac taccagcaga
     3121 acacccccat cggcgacggc cccgtgctgc tgcccgacaa ccactacctg agcacccagt
     3181 ccgccctgag caaagacccc aacgagaagc gcgatcacat ggtcctgctg gagttcgtga
     3241 ccgccgccgg gatcactctc ggcatggacg agctgtacaa gtaagcggcc gcgatcgctc
     3301 aacctctgga ttacaaaatt tgtgaaagat tgactggtat tcttaactat gttgctcctt
     3361 ttacgctatg tggatacgct gctttaatgc ctttgtatca tgctattgct tcccgtatgg
     3421 ctttcatttt ctcctccttg tataaatcct ggttgctgtc tctttatgag gagttgtggc
     3481 ccgttgtcag gcaacgtggc gtggtgtgca ctgtgtttgc tgacgcaacc cccactggtt
     3541 ggggcattgc caccacctgt cagctccttt ccgggacttt cgctttcccc ctccctattg
     3601 ccacggcgga actcatcgcc gcctgccttg cccgctgctg gacaggggct cggctgttgg
     3661 gcactgacaa ttccgtggtg ttgtcgggga aatcatcgtc ctttccttgg ctgctcgcct
     3721 gtgttgccac ctggattctg cgcgggacgt ccttctgcta cgtcccttcg gccctcaatc
     3781 cagcggacct tccttcccgc ggcctgctgc cggctctgcg gcctcttccg cgtcttcgcc
     3841 ttcgccctca gacgagtcgg atctcccttt gggccgcctc cccgcgatcg cagacatgat
     3901 aagatacatt gatgagtttg gacaaaccac aactagaatg cagtgaaaaa aatgctttat
     3961 ttgtgaaatt tgtgatgcta ttgctttatt tgtaaccatt ataagctgca ataaacaagt
     4021 taacaacaac aattgcattc attttatgtt tcaggttcag ggggagatgt gggaggtttt
     4081 ttaaagcaag taaaacctct acaaatgtgg tagtcgaaat tcccgataag gatcttccta
     4141 gagcatggct acgtagataa gtagcatggc gggttaatca ttaactacaa ggaaccccta
     4201 gtgatggagt tggccactcc ctctctgcgc gctcgctcgc tcactgaggc cgggcgacca
     4261 aaggtcgccc gacgcccggg ctttgcccgg gcggcctcag tgagcgagcg agcgcgcagc
     4321 cttaattaac ctaattcact ggccgtcgtt ttacaacgtc gtgactggga aaaccctggc
     4381 gttacccaac ttaatcgcct tgcagcacat ccccctttcg ccagctggcg taatagcgaa
     4441 gaggcccgca ccgatcgccc ttcccaacag ttgcgcagcc tgaatggcga atgggnnnnn
     4501 nnnnnnnnnn nnnnnnnnnn nnnnnnnnnn nnnnnnnnnn nnnnnnnnnn nnnnnnnnnn
     4561 nnnnnnnnnn nnnnnnnnnn nnnnnnnnnn nnnnnnnnnn nnnnnnnnnn nnnnnnnnnc
     4621 nnnnnnnnnn nnnnnnnnnn nnnnnnnnnn nnnnnnnnnn nnnnnnnnnn nnnnnnnnnn
     4681 nnnnnnnnnn nnnnnnnnnn nnnnnnnnnn nannnnnnnn nnnnnnnnnn nnnnnnnnnn
     4741 nnnnnnnnnn nnnnnnnnnn ncctttgacg ttggagtcca cgttctttaa tagtggactc
     4801 ttgttccaaa ctggaacaac actcaaccct atctcggtct attcttttga tttataaggg
     4861 attttgccga tttcggccta ttggttaaaa aatgagctga tttaacaaaa atttaacgcg
     4921 aattttaaca aaatattaac gcttacaatt taggtggcac ttttcgggga aatgtgcgcg
     4981 gaacccctat ttgtttattt ttctaaatac attcaaatat gtatccgctc atgagacaat
     5041 aaccctgata aatgcttcaa taatattgaa aaaggaagag tatgagtatt caacatttcc
     5101 gtgtcgccct tattcccttt tttgcggcat tttgccttcc tgtttttgct cacccagaaa
     5161 cgctggtgaa agtaaaagat gctgaagatc agttgggtgc acgagtgggt tacatcgaac
     5221 tggatctcaa cagcggtaag atccttgaga gttttcgccc cgaagaacgt tttccaatga
     5281 tgagcacttt taaagttctg ctatgtggcg cggtattatc ccgtattgac gccgggcaag
     5341 agcaactcgg tcgccgcata cactattctc agaatgactt ggttgagtac tcaccagtca
     5401 cagaaaagca tcttacggat ggcatgacag taagagaatt atgcagtgct gccataacca
     5461 tgagtgataa cactgcggcc aacttacttc tgacaacgat cggaggaccg aaggagctaa
     5521 ccgctttttt gcacaacatg ggggatcatg taactcgcct tgatcgttgg gaaccggagc
     5581 tgaatgaagc cataccaaac gacgagcgtg acaccacgat gcctgtagca atggcaacaa
     5641 cgttgcgcaa actattaact ggcgaactac ttactctagc ttcccggcaa caattaatag
     5701 actggatgga ggcggataaa gttgcaggac cacttctgcg ctcggccctt ccggctggct
     5761 ggtttattgc tgataaatct ggagccggtg agcgtgggtc tcgcggtatc attgcagcac
     5821 tggggccaga tggtaagccc tcccgtatcg tagttatcta cacgacgggg agtcaggcaa
     5881 ctatggatga acgaaataga cagatcgctg agataggtgc ctcactgatt aagcattggt
     5941 aactgtcaga ccaagtttac tcatatatac tttagattga tttaaaactt catttttaat
     6001 ttaaaaggat ctaggtgaag atcctttttg ataatctcat gaccaaaatc ccttaacgtg
     6061 agttttcgtt ccactgagcg tcagaccccg tagaaaagat caaaggatct tcttgagatc
     6121 ctttttttct gcgcgtaatc tgctgcttgc aaacaaaaaa accaccgcta ccagcggtgg
     6181 tttgtttgcc ggatcaagag ctaccaactc tttttccgaa ggtaactggc ttcagcagag
     6241 cgcagatacc aaatactgtt cttctagtgt agccgtagtt aggccaccac ttcaagaact
     6301 ctgtagcacc gcctacatac ctcgctctgc taatcctgtt accagtggct gctgccagtg
     6361 gcgataagtc gtgtcttacc gggttggact caagacgata gttaccggat aaggcgcagc
     6421 ggtcgggctg aacggggggt tcgtgcacac agcccagctt ggagcgaacg acctacaccg
     6481 aactgagata cctacagcgt gagctatgag aaagcgccac gcttcccgaa gggagaaagg
     6541 cggacaggta tccggtaagc ggcagggtcg gaacaggaga gcgcacgagg gagcttccag
     6601 ggggaaacgc ctggtatctt tatagtcctg tcgggtttcg ccacctctga cttgagcgtc
     6661 gatttttgtg atgctcgtca ggggggcgga gcctatggaa aaacgccagc aacgcggcct
     6721 ttttacggtt cctggccttt tgctggcctt ttgctcacat gttctttcct gcgttatccc
     6781 ctgattctgt ggataaccgt attaccgcct ttgagtgagc tgataccgct cgccgcagcc
     6841 gaacgaccga gcgcagcgag tcagtgagcg aggaagcgga agagcgccca atacgcaaac
     6901 cgcctctccc cgcgcgttgg ccgattcatt aatgcagctg gcacgacagg tttcccgact
     6961 ggaaagcggg cagtgagcgc aacgcaatta atgtgagtta gctcactcat taggcacccc
     7021 aggctttaca ctttatgctt ccggctcgta tgttgtgtgg aattgtgagc ggataacaat
     7081 ttcacacagg aaacagctat gaccatgatt acgccagatt taattaagg
//
