LOCUS       pEMS2046\ssAAV\Ple257-emGFP\WPRE 7118 bp DNA circular 21-FEB-2013
SOURCE
  ORGANISM
COMMENT     http://www.informaxinc.com/
COMMENT     This file is created by Vector NTI http://www.invitrogen.com/
COMMENT     ORIGDB|GenBank
COMMENT     VNTDATE|653577105|
COMMENT     VNTDBDATE|654356999|
COMMENT     LSOWNER|
COMMENT     VNTNAME|pEMS2046 ssAAV Ple257-emGFP WPRE|
COMMENT     VNTAUTHORNAME|Jack Hickmott|
COMMENT     VNTOAUTHORNAME|User|
COMMENT     Vector_NTI_Display_Data_(Do_Not_Edit!)
COMMENT     (SXF
COMMENT     (CGexDoc "pEMS2046 ssAAV Ple257-emGFP WPRE" 0 7118
COMMENT     (CDBMol 0 0 1 4700 1 0 0 0 0 "" "" 0 0 0 0 (CObList) (CObList)
            (CObList)
COMMENT     (CObList) -1 "")
COMMENT     (CDocSetData 1 1 0 0 0 0 "MAIN" 1 1 1 1 0 0 1 1 0 1 10 10 40 100 0 1
            0
COMMENT     (CHomObj 0 0 0 3 75) (CWordArray) (CWordArray)
COMMENT     (CStringList "NotI" "EcoRI" "AscI" "AsiSI" "MluI") (CStringList
            "atg")
COMMENT     (CStringList "taa" "tga" "tag") (CObList) 1 "{(0,1),2}" 0 0 "" 0
COMMENT     4294967295 1 0 0 0 0 0 1 "MAIN" 0 0 30 0
COMMENT     (CProteinMotifSearchObject 100 10 1 1 1 1 1 0 1 0 0 0 0 0))
COMMENT     (CMolPar 1 0 0 0 0 1 7118 0 0 0 0 0 0 0 0) (CStringList)
            (CStringList)
COMMENT     (CObList) (COAPar 25 250 50 0 6 4 3 7) (COAPar 25 250 50 0 6 4 3 7)
COMMENT     (COAPar 25 250 50 0 6 4 3 7)
COMMENT     (CObList
COMMENT     #0=(CRSite (CStringList) "NotI" "gcggccgc" 3 0 2 2544 0 3276 0 0 "")
COMMENT     #1=(CRSite (CStringList) "EcoRI" "gaattc" 2 0 1 192 0 0 "")
COMMENT     #2=(CRSite (CStringList) "AscI" "ggcgcgcc" 3 0 1 2363 0 0 "")
COMMENT     #3=(CRSite (CStringList) "AsiSI" "gcgatcgc" 6 0 2 3285 0 3878 0 0
            "")
COMMENT     #4=(CRSite (CStringList) "MluI" "acgcgt" 2 0 1 210 0 0 ""))
COMMENT     (CObList
COMMENT     #5=(CFSignal (CObList) "Amp-R" 4 0 0 5071 5928 0 (CStringList)
COMMENT     (CStringList) 1 1 1 1 "5071..5928")
COMMENT     #6=(CFSignal (CObList) "Origin" 21 0 0 6102 6690 0 (CStringList)
COMMENT     (CStringList) 1 1 1 1 "6102..6690")
COMMENT     #7=(CFSignal (CObList) "additional AAV sequences" 21 0 0 4133 4178 0
COMMENT     (CStringList) (CStringList) 1 1 1 1 "4133..4178")
COMMENT     #8=(CFSignal (CObList) "5' ITR" 34 0 0 1 168 0 (CStringList)
COMMENT     (CStringList) 1 1 1 1 "1..168")
COMMENT     #9=(CFSignal (CObList) "3' ITR" 34 0 1 4141 4308 0 (CStringList)
COMMENT     (CStringList) 1 1 1 1 "complement(4141..4308)")
COMMENT     #10=(CFSignal (CObList) "MCS 5' end" 21 0 0 197 208 0 (CStringList)
COMMENT     (CStringList) 1 1 1 1 "197..208")
COMMENT     #11=(CFSignal (CObList) "Intron" 15 0 0 2369 2541 0 (CStringList)
COMMENT     (CStringList) 1 1 1 1 "2369..2541")
COMMENT     #12=(CFSignal (CObList) "WPRE" 9 0 0 3288 3874 0 (CStringList)
COMMENT     (CStringList) 1 1 1 1 "3288..3874")
COMMENT     #13=(CFSignal (CObList) "emGFP" 61 0 0 2542 3281 0 (CStringList)
COMMENT     (CStringList) 1 1 1 1 "2542..3281")
COMMENT     #14=(CFSignal (CObList) "oEMS5939" 28 0 0 3365 3389 0 (CStringList)
COMMENT     (CStringList) 1 1 1 1 "3365..3389")
COMMENT     #15=(CFSignal (CObList) "oEMS5954" 28 0 0 2670 2690 0 (CStringList)
COMMENT     (CStringList) 1 1 1 1 "2670..2690")
COMMENT     #16=(CFSignal (CObList) "oEMS5955" 28 0 0 2933 2953 0 (CStringList)
COMMENT     (CStringList) 1 1 1 1 "2933..2953")
COMMENT     #17=(CFSignal (CObList) "Ple257 Pax6 Enhancer" 29 0 0 215 2360 0
COMMENT     (CStringList) (CStringList) 1 1 1 1 "215..2360")) (CObList)
COMMENT     (CObList) (CObList) (CObList) (CObList) (CObList)
COMMENT     (CTextView 0
COMMENT     #18=(CGroupPar (CParagraph 0 (0 0) 1 2 0 0 180)
COMMENT     (CObjectList
COMMENT     #19=(CRefLinePar
COMMENT     (CLinePar (CParagraph 0 (0 0) 0 2 0 1 233)
COMMENT     "pEMS2046 ssAAV Ple257-emGFP WPRE" 2) 5 "" 0 4)
COMMENT     #20=(CFolderPar
COMMENT     (CGroupPar (CParagraph 1 (0 0) 1 1 0 0 178)
COMMENT     (CObjectList
COMMENT     #21=(CLinePar (CParagraph 0 (0 0) 1 2 1 0 180)
COMMENT     "DNA 'pEMS2046 ssAAV Ple257-emGFP WPRE'" 1)
COMMENT     #22=(CLinePar (CParagraph 0 (0 0) 1 2 1 0 180)
COMMENT     "Foreign object. Author: Jack Hickmott. Original author: User"
COMMENT     1)
COMMENT     #23=(CLinePar (CParagraph 0 (0 0) 1 2 1 0 180)
COMMENT     "Created: 02/12/13 01:11PM" 1)
COMMENT     #24=(CLinePar (CParagraph 0 (0 0) 1 2 1 0 180)
COMMENT     "Last Modified: 02/21/13 01:49PM" 1)
COMMENT     #25=(CLinePar (CParagraph 0 (0 0) 1 2 1 0 180)
COMMENT     "length: 7118 bp" 1)
COMMENT     #26=(CLinePar (CParagraph 0 (0 0) 1 2 1 0 180)
COMMENT     "storage type: Basic" 1)
COMMENT     #27=(CLinePar (CParagraph 0 (0 0) 1 2 1 0 180)
COMMENT     "form: Circular" 1))) "General Description")
COMMENT     #28=(CFolderPar
COMMENT     (CGroupPar (CParagraph 2 (0 0) 1 1 0 0 178)
COMMENT     (CObjectList
COMMENT     #29=(CLinePar (CParagraph 0 (0 0) 1 2 1 0 180)
COMMENT     "Original Source Database: GenBank" 1)
COMMENT     #30=(CLinePar (CParagraph 0 (0 0) 1 2 1 0 180)
COMMENT     "Modification Date in the Original DB: 12-FEB-2013" 1)))
COMMENT     "Standard Fields")
COMMENT     #31=(CFolderPar
COMMENT     (CGroupPar (CParagraph 4 (0 0) 1 1 0 0 178)
COMMENT     (CObjectList
COMMENT     #32=(CLinePar (CParagraph 0 (0 0) 1 2 1 0 180)
COMMENT     "Jack Hickmott" 1))) "Author")
COMMENT     #33=(CFolderPar
COMMENT     (CGroupPar (CParagraph 5 (0 0) 1 1 0 0 178)
COMMENT     (CObjectList
COMMENT     #34=(CLinePar (CParagraph 0 (0 0) 1 2 1 0 180) "User" 1)))
COMMENT     "Original Author")
COMMENT     #35=(CRefLinePar
COMMENT     (CLinePar (CParagraph 0 (0 0) 0 2 0 0 233) "Comments" 2) 1 ""
COMMENT     0 0)
COMMENT     #36=(CFolderPar
COMMENT     (CGroupPar (CParagraph 8 (0 0) 1 2 0 0 178) (CObjectList))
COMMENT     "Annotations")
COMMENT     #37=(CFolderPar
COMMENT     (CGroupPar (CParagraph 12 (6 0) 1 1 0 0 178)
COMMENT     (CObjectList
COMMENT     #38=(CFolderPar
COMMENT     (CGroupPar (CParagraph 4 (7 4 0) 1 1 1 0 178)
COMMENT     (CObjectList
COMMENT     #39=(CFolderPar
COMMENT     (CGroupPar
COMMENT     (CParagraph 5071 (3 #5# 0) 1 2 2 0 327)
COMMENT     (CObjectList
COMMENT     #40=(CLinePar
COMMENT     (CParagraph 0 (0 0) 1 2 3 0 180)
COMMENT     "Start: 5071 End: 5928" 1)
COMMENT     #41=(CLinePar
COMMENT     (CParagraph 0 (0 0) 1 2 3 0 180)
COMMENT     "Original Location Description:" 1)
COMMENT     #42=(CLinePar
COMMENT     (CParagraph 0 (0 0) 1 2 3 0 180)
COMMENT     " 5071..5928" 1))) "Amp-R")))
COMMENT     "CDS (1 total)")
COMMENT     #43=(CFolderPar
COMMENT     (CGroupPar (CParagraph 9 (7 9 0) 1 1 1 0 178)
COMMENT     (CObjectList
COMMENT     #44=(CFolderPar
COMMENT     (CGroupPar
COMMENT     (CParagraph 3288 (3 #12# 0) 1 2 2 0 194)
COMMENT     (CObjectList
COMMENT     #45=(CLinePar
COMMENT     (CParagraph 0 (0 0) 1 2 3 0 180)
COMMENT     "Start: 3288 End: 3874" 1)
COMMENT     #46=(CLinePar
COMMENT     (CParagraph 0 (0 0) 1 2 3 0 180)
COMMENT     "Original Location Description:" 1)
COMMENT     #47=(CLinePar
COMMENT     (CParagraph 0 (0 0) 1 2 3 0 180)
COMMENT     " 3288..3874" 1))) "WPRE")))
COMMENT     "Enhancer (1 total)")
COMMENT     #48=(CFolderPar
COMMENT     (CGroupPar (CParagraph 15 (7 15 0) 1 1 1 0 178)
COMMENT     (CObjectList
COMMENT     #49=(CFolderPar
COMMENT     (CGroupPar
COMMENT     (CParagraph 2369 (3 #11# 0) 1 2 2 0 194)
COMMENT     (CObjectList
COMMENT     #50=(CLinePar
COMMENT     (CParagraph 0 (0 0) 1 2 3 0 180)
COMMENT     "Start: 2369 End: 2541" 1)
COMMENT     #51=(CLinePar
COMMENT     (CParagraph 0 (0 0) 1 2 3 0 180)
COMMENT     "Original Location Description:" 1)
COMMENT     #52=(CLinePar
COMMENT     (CParagraph 0 (0 0) 1 2 3 0 180)
COMMENT     " 2369..2541" 1))) "Intron")))
COMMENT     "Intron (1 total)")
COMMENT     #53=(CFolderPar
COMMENT     (CGroupPar (CParagraph 21 (7 21 0) 1 1 1 0 178)
COMMENT     (CObjectList
COMMENT     #54=(CFolderPar
COMMENT     (CGroupPar
COMMENT     (CParagraph 197 (3 #10# 0) 1 2 2 0 194)
COMMENT     (CObjectList
COMMENT     #55=(CLinePar
COMMENT     (CParagraph 0 (0 0) 1 2 3 0 180)
COMMENT     "Start: 197 End: 208 " 1)
COMMENT     #56=(CLinePar
COMMENT     (CParagraph 0 (0 0) 1 2 3 0 180)
COMMENT     "Original Location Description:" 1)
COMMENT     #57=(CLinePar
COMMENT     (CParagraph 0 (0 0) 1 2 3 0 180)
COMMENT     " 197..208" 1))) "MCS 5' end")
COMMENT     #58=(CFolderPar
COMMENT     (CGroupPar
COMMENT     (CParagraph 4133 (3 #7# 0) 1 2 2 0 194)
COMMENT     (CObjectList
COMMENT     #59=(CLinePar
COMMENT     (CParagraph 0 (0 0) 1 2 3 0 180)
COMMENT     "Start: 4133 End: 4178" 1)
COMMENT     #60=(CLinePar
COMMENT     (CParagraph 0 (0 0) 1 2 3 0 180)
COMMENT     "Original Location Description:" 1)
COMMENT     #61=(CLinePar
COMMENT     (CParagraph 0 (0 0) 1 2 3 0 180)
COMMENT     " 4133..4178" 1)))
COMMENT     "additional AAV sequences")
COMMENT     #62=(CFolderPar
COMMENT     (CGroupPar
COMMENT     (CParagraph 6102 (3 #6# 0) 1 2 2 0 194)
COMMENT     (CObjectList
COMMENT     #63=(CLinePar
COMMENT     (CParagraph 0 (0 0) 1 2 3 0 180)
COMMENT     "Start: 6102 End: 6690" 1)
COMMENT     #64=(CLinePar
COMMENT     (CParagraph 0 (0 0) 1 2 3 0 180)
COMMENT     "Original Location Description:" 1)
COMMENT     #65=(CLinePar
COMMENT     (CParagraph 0 (0 0) 1 2 3 0 180)
COMMENT     " 6102..6690" 1))) "Origin")))
COMMENT     "Misc. Feature (3 total)")
COMMENT     #66=(CFolderPar
COMMENT     (CGroupPar (CParagraph 28 (7 28 0) 1 1 1 0 178)
COMMENT     (CObjectList
COMMENT     #67=(CFolderPar
COMMENT     (CGroupPar
COMMENT     (CParagraph 2670 (3 #15# 0) 1 2 2 0 194)
COMMENT     (CObjectList
COMMENT     #68=(CLinePar
COMMENT     (CParagraph 0 (0 0) 1 2 3 0 180)
COMMENT     "Start: 2670 End: 2690" 1)
COMMENT     #69=(CLinePar
COMMENT     (CParagraph 0 (0 0) 1 2 3 0 180)
COMMENT     "Original Location Description:" 1)
COMMENT     #70=(CLinePar
COMMENT     (CParagraph 0 (0 0) 1 2 3 0 180)
COMMENT     " 2670..2690" 1))) "oEMS5954")
COMMENT     #71=(CFolderPar
COMMENT     (CGroupPar
COMMENT     (CParagraph 2933 (3 #16# 0) 1 2 2 0 194)
COMMENT     (CObjectList
COMMENT     #72=(CLinePar
COMMENT     (CParagraph 0 (0 0) 1 2 3 0 180)
COMMENT     "Start: 2933 End: 2953" 1)
COMMENT     #73=(CLinePar
COMMENT     (CParagraph 0 (0 0) 1 2 3 0 180)
COMMENT     "Original Location Description:" 1)
COMMENT     #74=(CLinePar
COMMENT     (CParagraph 0 (0 0) 1 2 3 0 180)
COMMENT     " 2933..2953" 1))) "oEMS5955")
COMMENT     #75=(CFolderPar
COMMENT     (CGroupPar
COMMENT     (CParagraph 3365 (3 #14# 0) 1 2 2 0 194)
COMMENT     (CObjectList
COMMENT     #76=(CLinePar
COMMENT     (CParagraph 0 (0 0) 1 2 3 0 180)
COMMENT     "Start: 3365 End: 3389" 1)
COMMENT     #77=(CLinePar
COMMENT     (CParagraph 0 (0 0) 1 2 3 0 180)
COMMENT     "Original Location Description:" 1)
COMMENT     #78=(CLinePar
COMMENT     (CParagraph 0 (0 0) 1 2 3 0 180)
COMMENT     " 3365..3389" 1))) "oEMS5939")))
COMMENT     "Primer Binding Site (3 total)")
COMMENT     #79=(CFolderPar
COMMENT     (CGroupPar (CParagraph 29 (7 29 0) 1 1 1 0 178)
COMMENT     (CObjectList
COMMENT     #80=(CFolderPar
COMMENT     (CGroupPar
COMMENT     (CParagraph 215 (3 #17# 0) 1 2 2 0 194)
COMMENT     (CObjectList
COMMENT     #81=(CLinePar
COMMENT     (CParagraph 0 (0 0) 1 2 3 0 180)
COMMENT     "Start: 215 End: 2360" 1)
COMMENT     #82=(CLinePar
COMMENT     (CParagraph 0 (0 0) 1 2 3 0 180)
COMMENT     "Original Location Description:" 1)
COMMENT     #83=(CLinePar
COMMENT     (CParagraph 0 (0 0) 1 2 3 0 180)
COMMENT     " 215..2360" 1)))
COMMENT     "Ple257 Pax6 Enhancer")))
COMMENT     "Promoter Eukaryotic (1 total)")
COMMENT     #84=(CFolderPar
COMMENT     (CGroupPar (CParagraph 34 (7 34 0) 1 1 1 0 178)
COMMENT     (CObjectList
COMMENT     #85=(CFolderPar
COMMENT     (CGroupPar (CParagraph 1 (3 #8# 0) 1 2 2 0 194)
COMMENT     (CObjectList
COMMENT     #86=(CLinePar
COMMENT     (CParagraph 0 (0 0) 1 2 3 0 180)
COMMENT     "Start: 1 End: 168 " 1)
COMMENT     #87=(CLinePar
COMMENT     (CParagraph 0 (0 0) 1 2 3 0 180)
COMMENT     "Original Location Description:" 1)
COMMENT     #88=(CLinePar
COMMENT     (CParagraph 0 (0 0) 1 2 3 0 180)
COMMENT     " 1..168" 1))) "5' ITR")
COMMENT     #89=(CFolderPar
COMMENT     (CGroupPar
COMMENT     (CParagraph 4141 (3 #9# 0) 1 2 2 0 194)
COMMENT     (CObjectList
COMMENT     #90=(CLinePar
COMMENT     (CParagraph 0 (0 0) 1 2 3 0 180)
COMMENT     "Start: 4141 End: 4308 (Complementary)"
COMMENT     1)
COMMENT     #91=(CLinePar
COMMENT     (CParagraph 0 (0 0) 1 2 3 0 180)
COMMENT     "Original Location Description:" 1)
COMMENT     #92=(CLinePar
COMMENT     (CParagraph 0 (0 0) 1 2 3 0 180)
COMMENT     " complement(4141..4308)" 1)))
COMMENT     "3' ITR"))) "Repeat Region (2 total)")
COMMENT     #93=(CFolderPar
COMMENT     (CGroupPar (CParagraph 61 (7 61 0) 1 1 1 0 178)
COMMENT     (CObjectList
COMMENT     #94=(CFolderPar
COMMENT     (CGroupPar
COMMENT     (CParagraph 2542 (3 #13# 0) 1 2 2 0 194)
COMMENT     (CObjectList
COMMENT     #95=(CLinePar
COMMENT     (CParagraph 0 (0 0) 1 2 3 0 180)
COMMENT     "Start: 2542 End: 3281" 1)
COMMENT     #96=(CLinePar
COMMENT     (CParagraph 0 (0 0) 1 2 3 0 180)
COMMENT     "Original Location Description:" 1)
COMMENT     #97=(CLinePar
COMMENT     (CParagraph 0 (0 0) 1 2 3 0 180)
COMMENT     " 2542..3281" 1))) "emGFP")))
COMMENT     "Exon (1 total)"))) "Feature Map")
COMMENT     #98=(CFolderPar
COMMENT     (CGroupPar (CParagraph 13 (0 0) 1 1 0 0 178)
COMMENT     (CObjectList
COMMENT     #99=(CRSFolderPar
COMMENT     (CFolderPar
COMMENT     (CGroupPar (CParagraph 81620368 (8 0) 1 1 1 0 178)
COMMENT     (CObjectList
COMMENT     #100=(CGroupPar
COMMENT     (CParagraph 0 (10 #2# 0) 1 2 2 0 180)
COMMENT     (CObjectList
COMMENT     #101=(CLinePar
COMMENT     (CParagraph 0 (1 #2# 1) 1 2 2 0 191)
COMMENT     " N1: 2363 " 1))))) "AscI: 1 site") 2
COMMENT     6 "GGCGCGCC" "CCGCGCGG")
COMMENT     #102=(CRSFolderPar
COMMENT     (CFolderPar
COMMENT     (CGroupPar (CParagraph 81620336 (8 0) 1 1 1 0 178)
COMMENT     (CObjectList
COMMENT     #103=(CGroupPar
COMMENT     (CParagraph 0 (10 #3# 0) 1 2 2 0 180)
COMMENT     (CObjectList
COMMENT     #104=(CLinePar
COMMENT     (CParagraph 0 (1 #3# 1) 1 2 2 0 191)
COMMENT     " N1: 3285 " 1)
COMMENT     #105=(CLinePar
COMMENT     (CParagraph 0 (1 #3# 2) 1 2 2 0 191)
COMMENT     " N2: 3878 " 1))))) "AsiSI: 2 sites")
COMMENT     5 3 "GCGATCGC" "CGCTAGCG")
COMMENT     #106=(CRSFolderPar
COMMENT     (CFolderPar
COMMENT     (CGroupPar (CParagraph 81620400 (8 0) 1 1 1 0 178)
COMMENT     (CObjectList
COMMENT     #107=(CGroupPar
COMMENT     (CParagraph 0 (10 #1# 0) 1 2 2 0 180)
COMMENT     (CObjectList
COMMENT     #108=(CLinePar
COMMENT     (CParagraph 0 (1 #1# 1) 1 2 2 0 191)
COMMENT     " N1: 192 " 1))))) "EcoRI: 1 site") 1
COMMENT     5 "GAATTC" "CTTAAG")
COMMENT     #109=(CRSFolderPar
COMMENT     (CFolderPar
COMMENT     (CGroupPar (CParagraph 81620304 (8 0) 1 1 1 0 178)
COMMENT     (CObjectList
COMMENT     #110=(CGroupPar
COMMENT     (CParagraph 0 (10 #4# 0) 1 2 2 0 180)
COMMENT     (CObjectList
COMMENT     #111=(CLinePar
COMMENT     (CParagraph 0 (1 #4# 1) 1 2 2 0 191)
COMMENT     " N1: 210 " 1))))) "MluI: 1 site") 1
COMMENT     5 "ACGCGT" "TGCGCA")
COMMENT     #112=(CRSFolderPar
COMMENT     (CFolderPar
COMMENT     (CGroupPar (CParagraph 81620432 (8 0) 1 1 1 0 178)
COMMENT     (CObjectList
COMMENT     #113=(CGroupPar
COMMENT     (CParagraph 0 (10 #0# 0) 1 2 2 0 180)
COMMENT     (CObjectList
COMMENT     #114=(CLinePar
COMMENT     (CParagraph 0 (1 #0# 1) 1 2 2 0 191)
COMMENT     " N1: 2544 " 1)
COMMENT     #115=(CLinePar
COMMENT     (CParagraph 0 (1 #0# 2) 1 2 2 0 191)
COMMENT     " N2: 3276 " 1))))) "NotI: 2 sites")
COMMENT     2 6 "GCGGCCGC" "CGCCGGCG")))
COMMENT     "Restriction/Methylation Map"))))
COMMENT     (CGraphView
COMMENT     (CWStyleSheet
COMMENT     (CObjectList
COMMENT     #116=(CWidgetStyle "RSite Label" 1 (LOGPEN 0 0 13408563) 1 0 1
COMMENT     (LOGFONT 0 0 0 0 400 0 0 0 0 3 2 1 18 "Georgia") 0.555556 0 1 5
COMMENT     "@N (@S)" 0)
COMMENT     #117=(CWidgetStyle "Signal Label" 1 (LOGPEN 0 0 0) 1 0 1
COMMENT     (LOGFONT 0 0 0 0 700 0 0 0 0 3 2 1 34 "Arial") 0.666667 0 1 1
COMMENT     "@N" 0)
COMMENT     #118=(CWidgetStyle "Molecule Label 2" 0 0 1
COMMENT     (LOGFONT 0 0 0 0 400 0 0 0 0 3 2 1 18 "Georgia") 0.555556 0 1 16
COMMENT     "@L bp" 0)
COMMENT     #119=(CWidgetStyle "Molecule Label 1" 0 0 1
COMMENT     (LOGFONT 0 0 0 0 400 0 0 0 0 3 2 1 34 "Verdana") 0.833333 0 1 1
COMMENT     "@N" 0)
COMMENT     #120=(CWidgetStyle "Shape 3" 1 (LOGPEN 0 0 3355545) 1 1
COMMENT     (LOGBRUSH 0 6724095 0) 0 0 1 (LOGSHAPE 9 1 0.8 1.8 0))
COMMENT     #121=(CWidgetStyle "Shape 1" 1 (LOGPEN 0 0 6723840) 1 1
COMMENT     (LOGBRUSH 0 10079334 0) 0 0 1 (LOGSHAPE 9 1 0.8 1.8 0))
COMMENT     #122=(CWidgetStyle "Axis" 1 (LOGPEN 0 0 10079436) 2 1
COMMENT     (LOGBRUSH 0 13434879 0) 0 0 1 (LOGSHAPE 10 1 0 0 0))
COMMENT     #123=(CWidgetStyle "Line 2" 1 (LOGPEN 0 0 6723840) 8 0 0 0 1
COMMENT     (LOGSHAPE 1 1.9 0 0 0))
COMMENT     #124=(CWidgetStyle "RSite" 1 (LOGPEN 0 0 10053171) 8 0 0 0 1
COMMENT     (LOGSHAPE 1 1.9 0 0 0))
COMMENT     #125=(CWidgetStyle "Short Signal" 1 (LOGPEN 0 0 13395507) 10 0 0 0 1
COMMENT     (LOGSHAPE 1 1.9 0 0 0))
COMMENT     #126=(CWidgetStyle "Uniq RSite Label" 1 (LOGPEN 0 0 153) 1 0 1
COMMENT     (LOGFONT 0 0 0 0 400 0 0 0 0 3 2 1 18 "Georgia") 0.555556 128 1
COMMENT     5 "@N (@S)" 0)
COMMENT     #127=(CWidgetStyle "Vanilla" 1 (LOGPEN 0 0 0) 1 1
COMMENT     (LOGBRUSH 0 16777215 0) 1
COMMENT     (LOGFONT 0 0 0 0 400 0 0 0 0 7 48 2 18 "Times New Roman") 0.8 0
COMMENT     1 2 "?" 0)
COMMENT     #128=(CWidgetStyle "Mark 1" 0 0 1
COMMENT     (LOGFONT 0 0 0 0 400 0 0 0 2 7 48 2 2 "Windings") 0.7 0 1 2 "?"
COMMENT     0)
COMMENT     #129=(CWidgetStyle "Motif Label" 1 (LOGPEN 0 0 16744512) 1 0 1
COMMENT     (LOGFONT 0 0 0 0 400 0 0 0 0 3 2 1 34 "Arial") 0.611111 8388608
COMMENT     1 65535 "@N (@H)" 0)
COMMENT     #130=(CWidgetStyle "Fragment Label 2" 1 (LOGPEN 0 0 0) 1 0 1
COMMENT     (LOGFONT 0 0 0 0 400 0 0 0 0 3 2 1 49 "Courier New") 1.05 0 1 48
COMMENT     "@F bp (molecule @L bp)" 0)
COMMENT     #131=(CWidgetStyle "Fragment Label 1" 1 (LOGPEN 0 0 0) 1 0 1
COMMENT     (LOGFONT 0 0 0 0 400 0 0 0 0 3 2 1 34 "Arial") 0.91 0 1 1
COMMENT     "Fragment of @N" 0)
COMMENT     #132=(CWidgetStyle "Shape 4" 1 (LOGPEN 0 0 0) 1 1
COMMENT     (LOGBRUSH 2 8388608 5) 0 0 0)
COMMENT     #133=(CWidgetStyle "Shape 2" 1 (LOGPEN 0 0 0) 1 1 (LOGBRUSH 0 128 0)
            0
COMMENT     0 0)
COMMENT     #134=(CWidgetStyle "Shape 0" 1 (LOGPEN 0 0 0) 1 1 (LOGBRUSH 0 0 0) 0
            0
COMMENT     0)
COMMENT     #135=(CWidgetStyle "ORF" 1 (LOGPEN 0 0 16384) 8 0 0 0 1
COMMENT     (LOGSHAPE 7 0.2 3.41182 2.86186 0.609808))
COMMENT     #136=(CWidgetStyle "Line 4" 1 (LOGPEN 0 0 32768) 8 0 0 0 0)
COMMENT     #137=(CWidgetStyle "Line 3" 1 (LOGPEN 0 0 16711680) 8 0 0 0 0)
COMMENT     #138=(CWidgetStyle "Line 1" 1 (LOGPEN 0 0 16711680) 1 0 0 0 0)
COMMENT     #139=(CWidgetStyle "Short Promoter" 1 (LOGPEN 0 0 128) 6 0 0 0 0)
COMMENT     #140=(CWidgetStyle "Motif" 1 (LOGPEN 0 0 0) 1 0 0 0 0)
COMMENT     #141=(CWidgetStyle "Line 0" 1 (LOGPEN 0 0 0) 8 0 0 0 0)
COMMENT     #142=(CWidgetStyle "Void" 0 0 0 0 0)
COMMENT     #143=(CWidgetStyle "General Label" 1 (LOGPEN 0 0 0) 1 0 1
COMMENT     (LOGFONT 0 0 0 0 400 0 0 0 0 3 2 1 18 "Times New Roman") 0.91 0
COMMENT     1 3 "@T @N " 0)
COMMENT     #144=(CWidgetStyle "Position" 1 (LOGPEN 0 0 0) 1 0 0 0 0)
COMMENT     #145=(CWidgetStyle "Annotation" 0 0 1
COMMENT     (LOGFONT 0 0 0 0 400 0 0 0 0 3 2 1 18 "Times New Roman") 0.91 0
COMMENT     0 0)
COMMENT     #146=(CWidgetStyle "Position Label" 1 (LOGPEN 0 0 8388608) 1 0 1
COMMENT     (LOGFONT 0 0 0 0 400 0 1 0 0 3 2 1 34 "Arial") 0.63 8388608 1 1
COMMENT     "@N" 0)
COMMENT     #147=(CWidgetStyle "Range" 1 (LOGPEN 0 0 0) 1 1
COMMENT     (LOGBRUSH 0 16777215 0) 0 0 0)
COMMENT     #148=(CWidgetStyle "Range Label" 1 (LOGPEN 0 0 8388608) 1 0 1
COMMENT     (LOGFONT 0 0 0 0 400 0 1 0 0 3 2 1 34 "Arial") 0.63 8388608 1 1
COMMENT     "@N" 0)
COMMENT     #149=(CWidgetStyle "ORF Label" 1 (LOGPEN 0 0 49216) 1 0 1
COMMENT     (LOGFONT 0 0 0 0 400 0 0 0 0 3 2 1 18 "Times New Roman")
COMMENT     0.611111 0 1 65535 "@N" 0)
COMMENT     #150=(CWidgetStyle "CDS Label" 1 (LOGPEN 0 0 4227264) 1 0 1
COMMENT     (LOGFONT 0 0 0 0 400 0 0 0 0 3 2 1 34 "Arial") 0.555556 255 1 1
COMMENT     "@N" 0)
COMMENT     #151=(CWidgetStyle "Shape 5" 1 (LOGPEN 0 0 0) 3 1
COMMENT     (LOGBRUSH 0 16777113 0) 1
COMMENT     (LOGFONT 0 0 0 0 400 0 0 0 0 7 48 2 50 "Arial") 0.9 0 0 1
COMMENT     (LOGSHAPE 9 1 0.8 1.8 0))
COMMENT     #152=(CWidgetStyle "CDS" 1 (LOGPEN 0 0 0) 1 1 (LOGBRUSH 2 39423 3) 0
            0
COMMENT     1 (LOGSHAPE 9 1 0.8 1.8 0))
COMMENT     #153=(CWidgetStyle "Label 2" 1 (LOGPEN 0 0 4227264) 1 0 1
COMMENT     (LOGFONT 0 0 0 0 400 0 0 0 0 3 2 1 34 "Arial") 0.944444 8388608
COMMENT     1 1 "@N" 0)
COMMENT     #154=(CWidgetStyle "Label 3" 1 (LOGPEN 0 0 8421376) 1 0 1
COMMENT     (LOGFONT 0 0 0 0 700 255 0 0 0 3 2 1 34 "Arial") 0.833333 255 1
COMMENT     5 "@N (@S)" 0)
COMMENT     #155=(CWidgetStyle "Label 4" 1 (LOGPEN 0 0 8437824) 1 0 1
COMMENT     (LOGFONT 0 0 0 0 400 0 0 0 0 3 2 1 34 "Arial") 0.722222 0 1 5
COMMENT     "@N (@S)" 0)) 0.164644 1.74233 0.164644 2.53336
COMMENT     (70 (CShapeMapEntry 0 "Unique RSite" 1 "Uniq RSite Label") 67
COMMENT     (CShapeMapEntry 0 "ORF" 0 "ORF Label")) 40.0378 40.0378 58.5 58.5
            0.1
COMMENT     -7118) 1 1 1 1 1
COMMENT     (mapper: 18.6514 -15.6642 60.0567 60.0567 0.01 10 -1 7118 7118 1 0
            0)
COMMENT     #156=(CGroupWidget (CWidget 0 (0 0) 1 2 0 0 Nil -3520 100)
COMMENT     (CObjectList
COMMENT     #157=(CGroupWidget (CWidget 1 (0 0) 1 2 0 0 Nil -1437 100)
COMMENT     (CObjectList
COMMENT     #158=(CAxis
COMMENT     (CWideLine
COMMENT     (CWidget 0 (0 0) 1 2 0 0 #122# 80126908 0)
COMMENT     (LOGPEN 0 2 10079436) 2 (LOGBRUSH 0 13434879 0) 1
COMMENT     6.27507 6.27307 1 0.0214037) 0.0881313)
COMMENT     #159=(CLabel (CWidget 1001 (0 0) 1 2 0 0 #119# 452 100)
COMMENT     (LOGPEN 0 0 0) 1
COMMENT     (LOGFONT 87 33 0 0 400 0 0 0 0 3 2 1 34 "Verdana")
COMMENT     1.74233 0.833333 0
COMMENT     "pEMS2046 ssAAV Ple257-emGFP WPRE" "@N" 1 0 0.871165
COMMENT     0 -4.55956 21.1134 1.46528 Nil)
COMMENT     #160=(CLabel
COMMENT     (CWidget 1002 (0 0) 1 2 0 0 #118# 52212768 100)
COMMENT     (LOGPEN 0 0 0) 1
COMMENT     (LOGFONT 57 21 0 0 400 0 0 0 0 3 2 1 18 "Georgia")
COMMENT     1.74233 0.555556 0 "7118 bp" "@L bp" 16 0 -0.871165
COMMENT     0 -5.82624 2.99717 0.932452 Nil)) (CObjectList))
COMMENT     #161=(CGroupWidget (CWidget 10 (6 0) 1 2 0 0 Nil -251 100)
COMMENT     (CObjectList
COMMENT     #162=(CGroupWidget
COMMENT     (CWidget 4 (7 4 0) 1 2 0 0 Nil -1088 100)
COMMENT     (CObjectList
COMMENT     #163=(CWideArrow
COMMENT     (CWideLine
COMMENT     (CWidget 0 (3 #5# 0) 1 2 0 0 #120# 0 100)
COMMENT     (LOGPEN 0 0 3355545) 1
COMMENT     (LOGBRUSH 0 6724095 0) 1 1.04876 1.80493 1
COMMENT     0.082322) 0.8 1.8 0)
COMMENT     #164=(CLabel (CWidget 0 (0 0) 1 2 0 0 #117# 2 100)
COMMENT     (LOGPEN 0 0 0) 1
COMMENT     (LOGFONT 69 26 0 0 700 0 0 0 0 3 2 1 34
COMMENT     "Arial") 1.74233 0.666667 0 "Amp-R" "@N" 1
COMMENT     -13.3625 1.74233 9.03858 1.97573 2.98052
COMMENT     1.11561 #163#)) (CObjectList))
COMMENT     #165=(CGroupWidget
COMMENT     (CWidget 9 (7 9 0) 1 2 0 0 Nil -600 100)
COMMENT     (CObjectList
COMMENT     #166=(CWideArrow
COMMENT     (CWideLine
COMMENT     (CWidget 0 (3 #12# 0) 1 2 0 0 #132# 0 100)
COMMENT     (LOGPEN 0 0 0) 1 (LOGBRUSH 2 8388608 5) 1
COMMENT     2.85898 3.37631 1 0.082322) 0.8 1.8 0)
COMMENT     #167=(CLabel
COMMENT     (CWidget 0 (0 0) 1 2 0 0 #117# 1058878663 100)
COMMENT     (LOGPEN 0 0 0) 1
COMMENT     (LOGFONT 69 26 0 0 700 0 0 0 0 3 2 1 34
COMMENT     "Arial") 1.74233 0.666667 0 "WPRE" "@N" 1
COMMENT     -2.54233 -13.9386 1.05029 5.77577 2.7474
COMMENT     1.11561 #166#)) (CObjectList))
COMMENT     #168=(CGroupWidget
COMMENT     (CWidget 15 (7 15 0) 1 2 0 0 Nil -1228 100)
COMMENT     (CObjectList
COMMENT     #169=(CLine
COMMENT     (CWidget 0 (3 #11# 0) 1 2 0 0 #138# -875 100)
COMMENT     (LOGPEN 0 0 16711680) 1 0.835356 4.03377
COMMENT     4.18624)
COMMENT     #170=(CLabel (CWidget 0 (0 0) 1 2 0 0 #117# 0 100)
COMMENT     (LOGPEN 0 0 0) 1
COMMENT     (LOGFONT 69 26 0 0 700 0 0 0 0 3 2 1 34
COMMENT     "Arial") 1.74233 0.666667 0 "Intron" "@N" 1
COMMENT     11.5055 -6.96932 -6.0951 3.24241 2.56424
COMMENT     1.11561 #169#)) (CObjectList))
COMMENT     #171=(CGroupWidget
COMMENT     (CWidget 21 (7 21 0) 1 2 0 0 Nil -251 100)
COMMENT     (CObjectList
COMMENT     #172=(CWideArrow
COMMENT     (CWideLine
COMMENT     (CWidget 0 (3 #6# 0) 1 2 0 0 #121# 0 100)
COMMENT     (LOGPEN 0 0 6723840) 1
COMMENT     (LOGBRUSH 0 10079334 0) 1 0.377202 0.896295
COMMENT     1 0.082322) 0.8 1.8 0)
COMMENT     #173=(CLabel
COMMENT     (CWidget 0 (0 0) 1 2 0 0 #117# 173 100)
COMMENT     (LOGPEN 0 0 0) 1
COMMENT     (LOGFONT 69 26 0 0 700 0 0 0 0 3 2 1 34
COMMENT     "Arial") 1.74233 0.666667 0 "Origin" "@N" 1
COMMENT     -9.10163 10.454 12.5434 1.97573 2.6808
COMMENT     1.11561 #172#)
COMMENT     #174=(CScratch
COMMENT     (CWidget 0 (3 #7# 0) 1 2 0 0 #125# 0 100)
COMMENT     (LOGPEN 0 12 13395507) 10 1 2.6316 1.9
COMMENT     0.082322 1)
COMMENT     #175=(CLabel
COMMENT     (CWidget 0 (0 0) 1 2 0 0 #117# 25559312 100)
COMMENT     (LOGPEN 0 0 0) 1
COMMENT     (LOGFONT 69 26 0 0 700 0 0 0 0 3 2 1 34
COMMENT     "Arial") 1.74233 0.666667 0
COMMENT     "additional AAV sequences" "@N" 1 -12.026
COMMENT     -10.454 6.7553 3.24241 10.9064 1.11561 #174#)
COMMENT     #176=(CScratch
COMMENT     (CWidget 0 (3 #10# 0) 1 2 0 0 #125# 0 100)
COMMENT     (LOGPEN 0 12 13395507) 10 1 6.10045 1.9
COMMENT     0.082322 1)
COMMENT     #177=(CLabel
COMMENT     (CWidget 0 (0 0) 1 2 0 0 #117# 2082602632 100)
COMMENT     (LOGPEN 0 0 0) 1
COMMENT     (LOGFONT 69 26 0 0 700 0 0 0 0 3 2 1 34
COMMENT     "Arial") 1.74233 0.666667 0 "MCS 5' end"
COMMENT     "@N" 1 8.87904 10.454 -15.529 4.50909 4.74552
COMMENT     1.11561 #176#)) (CObjectList))
COMMENT     #178=(CGroupWidget
COMMENT     (CWidget 28 (7 28 0) 1 2 0 0 Nil -642 100)
COMMENT     (CObjectList
COMMENT     #179=(CScratch
COMMENT     (CWidget 0 (3 #14# 0) 1 2 0 0 #138# 1 100)
COMMENT     (LOGPEN 0 0 16711680) 1 1 3.30845 1.9
COMMENT     0.082322 1)
COMMENT     #180=(CLabel
COMMENT     (CWidget 0 (0 0) 1 2 0 0 #117# 7798808 100)
COMMENT     (LOGPEN 0 0 0) 1
COMMENT     (LOGFONT 69 26 0 0 700 0 0 0 0 3 2 1 34
COMMENT     "Arial") 1.74233 0.666667 0 "oEMS5939" "@N"
COMMENT     1 5.33495 -19.1656 -3.27783 12.1092 4.39585
COMMENT     1.11561 #179#)
COMMENT     #181=(CScratch
COMMENT     (CWidget 0 (3 #15# 0) 1 2 0 0 #138# 0 100)
COMMENT     (LOGPEN 0 0 16711680) 1 1 3.92096 1.9
COMMENT     0.082322 1)
COMMENT     #182=(CLabel
COMMENT     (CWidget 0 (0 0) 1 2 0 0 #117# 81238864 100)
COMMENT     (LOGPEN 0 0 0) 1
COMMENT     (LOGFONT 69 26 0 0 700 0 0 0 0 3 2 1 34
COMMENT     "Arial") 1.74233 0.666667 0 "oEMS5954" "@N"
COMMENT     1 11.2955 -10.454 -5.92051 5.77577 4.39585
COMMENT     1.11561 #181#)
COMMENT     #183=(CScratch
COMMENT     (CWidget 0 (3 #16# 0) 1 2 0 0 #138# 0 100)
COMMENT     (LOGPEN 0 0 16711680) 1 1 3.68918 1.9
COMMENT     0.082322 1)
COMMENT     #184=(CLabel
COMMENT     (CWidget 0 (0 0) 1 2 0 0 #117# 857 100)
COMMENT     (LOGPEN 0 0 0) 1
COMMENT     (LOGFONT 69 26 0 0 700 0 0 0 0 3 2 1 34
COMMENT     "Arial") 1.74233 0.666667 0 "oEMS5955" "@N"
COMMENT     1 9.36387 -13.9386 -4.92048 8.30913 4.39585
COMMENT     1.11561 #183#)) (CObjectList))
COMMENT     #185=(CGroupWidget
COMMENT     (CWidget 29 (7 29 0) 1 2 0 0 Nil -949 100)
COMMENT     (CObjectList
COMMENT     #186=(CWideArrow
COMMENT     (CWideLine
COMMENT     (CWidget 0 (3 #17# 0) 1 2 0 0 #121# 0 100)
COMMENT     (LOGPEN 0 0 6723840) 1
COMMENT     (LOGBRUSH 0 10079334 0) 0.835356 4.19329
COMMENT     6.08458 1 0.082322) 0.8 1.8 0)
COMMENT     #187=(CLabel (CWidget 0 (0 0) 1 2 0 0 #117# 8 100)
COMMENT     (LOGPEN 0 0 0) 1
COMMENT     (LOGFONT 69 26 0 0 700 0 0 0 0 3 2 1 34
COMMENT     "Arial") 1.74233 0.666667 0
COMMENT     "Ple257 Pax6 Enhancer" "@N" 1 15.8013 5.22699
COMMENT     -13.0729 7.04245 9.20797 1.11561 #186#))
COMMENT     (CObjectList))
COMMENT     #188=(CGroupWidget
COMMENT     (CWidget 34 (7 34 0) 1 2 0 0 Nil -949 100)
COMMENT     (CObjectList
COMMENT     #189=(CWideArrow
COMMENT     (CWideLine
COMMENT     (CWidget 0 (3 #8# 0) 1 2 0 0 #132# 0 100)
COMMENT     (LOGPEN 0 0 0) 1 (LOGBRUSH 2 8388608 5)
COMMENT     0.835356 6.12512 6.27319 1 0.082322) 0.8 1.8
COMMENT     0)
COMMENT     #190=(CLabel
COMMENT     (CWidget 0 (0 0) 1 2 0 0 #117# 165 100)
COMMENT     (LOGPEN 0 0 0) 1
COMMENT     (LOGFONT 69 26 0 0 700 0 0 0 0 3 2 1 34
COMMENT     "Arial") 1.74233 0.666667 0 "5' ITR" "@N" 1
COMMENT     3.12659 13.9386 -14.9891 1.97573 2.44769
COMMENT     1.11561 #189#)
COMMENT     #191=(CWideArrow
COMMENT     (CWideLine
COMMENT     (CWidget 0 (3 #9# 0) 1 2 0 0 #132# 0 100)
COMMENT     (LOGPEN 0 0 0) 1 (LOGBRUSH 2 8388608 5)
COMMENT     0.835356 2.47649 2.62455 1 0.082322) 0.8 1.8
COMMENT     1)
COMMENT     #192=(CLabel (CWidget 0 (0 0) 1 2 0 0 #117# 0 100)
COMMENT     (LOGPEN 0 0 0) 1
COMMENT     (LOGFONT 69 26 0 0 700 0 0 0 0 3 2 1 34
COMMENT     "Arial") 1.74233 0.666667 0 "3' ITR" "@N" 1
COMMENT     -9.94154 -8.71165 3.62385 1.97573 2.44769
COMMENT     1.11561 #191#)) (CObjectList))
COMMENT     #193=(CGroupWidget
COMMENT     (CWidget 61 (7 61 0) 1 2 0 0 Nil -700 100)
COMMENT     (CObjectList
COMMENT     #194=(CWideArrow
COMMENT     (CWideLine
COMMENT     (CWidget 0 (3 #13# 0) 1 2 0 0 #120# 541 100)
COMMENT     (LOGPEN 0 0 3355545) 1
COMMENT     (LOGBRUSH 0 6724095 0) 0.835356 3.3816
COMMENT     4.03377 1 0.082322) 0.8 1.8 0)
COMMENT     #195=(CLabel
COMMENT     (CWidget 0 (0 0) 1 2 0 0 #117# -1088 100)
COMMENT     (LOGPEN 0 0 0) 1
COMMENT     (LOGFONT 69 26 0 0 700 0 0 0 0 3 2 1 34
COMMENT     "Arial") 1.74233 0.666667 0 "emGFP" "@N" 1
COMMENT     8.78295 -12.1963 -4.54734 7.04245 3.14703
COMMENT     1.11561 #194#)) (CObjectList))) (CObjectList))
COMMENT     #196=(CGroupWidget (CWidget 11 (8 0) 1 2 0 0 Nil -251 100)
COMMENT     (CObjectList
COMMENT     #197=(CGroupWidget
COMMENT     (CWidget 1 (10 #1# 0) 1 2 0 0 Nil -251 100)
COMMENT     (CObjectList
COMMENT     #198=(CScratch
COMMENT     (CWidget 1 (1 #1# 1) 1 2 0 0 #124# 0 100)
COMMENT     (LOGPEN 0 8 10053171) 8 1 6.10485 1.9
COMMENT     0.082322 1)
COMMENT     #199=(CLabel (CWidget 0 (0 0) 1 2 0 0 #126# 0 100)
COMMENT     (LOGPEN 0 0 153) 1
COMMENT     (LOGFONT 57 21 0 0 400 0 0 0 0 3 2 1 18
COMMENT     "Georgia") 1.74233 0.555556 128
COMMENT     "{\\i Eco}RI (192)" "@N (@S)" 5 5.16515
COMMENT     12.1963 -15.0096 3.24241 4.4791 0.932452
COMMENT     #198#)) (CObjectList))
COMMENT     #200=(CGroupWidget
COMMENT     (CWidget 1 (10 #2# 0) 1 2 0 0 Nil -1228 100)
COMMENT     (CObjectList
COMMENT     #201=(CScratch
COMMENT     (CWidget 1 (1 #2# 1) 1 2 0 0 #124# 0 100)
COMMENT     (LOGPEN 0 8 10053171) 8 1 4.19152 1.9
COMMENT     0.082322 1)
COMMENT     #202=(CLabel
COMMENT     (CWidget 0 (0 0) 1 2 0 0 #126# 131268 100)
COMMENT     (LOGPEN 0 0 153) 1
COMMENT     (LOGFONT 57 21 0 0 400 0 0 0 0 3 2 1 18
COMMENT     "Georgia") 1.74233 0.555556 128
COMMENT     "{\\i Asc}I (2363)" "@N (@S)" 5 13.2147
COMMENT     -5.22699 -6.69469 1.97573 4.4791 0.932452
COMMENT     #201#)) (CObjectList))
COMMENT     #203=(CGroupWidget
COMMENT     (CWidget 1 (10 #4# 0) 1 2 0 0 Nil -1437 100)
COMMENT     (CObjectList
COMMENT     #204=(CScratch
COMMENT     (CWidget 1 (1 #4# 1) 1 2 0 0 #124# 0 100)
COMMENT     (LOGPEN 0 8 10053171) 8 1 6.08899 1.9
COMMENT     0.082322 1)
COMMENT     #205=(CLabel
COMMENT     (CWidget 0 (0 0) 1 2 0 0 #126# -12961136 100)
COMMENT     (LOGPEN 0 0 153) 1
COMMENT     (LOGFONT 57 21 0 0 400 0 0 0 0 3 2 1 18
COMMENT     "Georgia") 1.74233 0.555556 128
COMMENT     "{\\i Mlu}I (210)" "@N (@S)" 5 10.7978
COMMENT     8.71165 -14.7873 5.77577 4.07948 0.932452
COMMENT     #204#)) (CObjectList))
COMMENT     #206=(CGroupWidget
COMMENT     (CWidget 2 (10 #0# 0) 1 2 0 0 Nil -461 100)
COMMENT     (CObjectList
COMMENT     #207=(CScratch
COMMENT     (CWidget 1 (1 #0# 1) 1 2 0 0 #124# 0 100)
COMMENT     (LOGPEN 0 8 10053171) 8 1 4.03201 1.9
COMMENT     0.082322 1)
COMMENT     #208=(CLabel
COMMENT     (CWidget 0 (0 0) 1 2 0 0 #116# 1886611780 100)
COMMENT     (LOGPEN 0 0 13408563) 1
COMMENT     (LOGFONT 57 21 0 0 400 0 0 0 0 3 2 1 18
COMMENT     "Georgia") 1.74233 0.555556 0
COMMENT     "{\\i Not}I (2544)" "@N (@S)" 5 12.058
COMMENT     -8.71165 -6.06628 4.50909 4.4791 0.932452
COMMENT     #207#)
COMMENT     #209=(CScratch
COMMENT     (CWidget 2 (1 #0# 2) 1 2 0 0 #124# 0 100)
COMMENT     (LOGPEN 0 8 10053171) 8 1 3.38689 1.9
COMMENT     0.082322 1)
COMMENT     #210=(CLabel (CWidget 0 (0 0) 1 2 0 0 #116# 0 100)
COMMENT     (LOGPEN 0 0 13408563) 1
COMMENT     (LOGFONT 57 21 0 0 400 0 0 0 0 3 2 1 18
COMMENT     "Georgia") 1.74233 0.555556 0
COMMENT     "{\\i Not}I (3276)" "@N (@S)" 5 6.13765
COMMENT     -15.681 -3.25727 9.57581 4.52905 0.932452
COMMENT     #209#)) (CObjectList))
COMMENT     #211=(CGroupWidget
COMMENT     (CWidget 2 (10 #3# 0) 1 2 0 0 Nil -1088 100)
COMMENT     (CObjectList
COMMENT     #212=(CScratch
COMMENT     (CWidget 1 (1 #3# 1) 1 2 0 0 #124# 0 100)
COMMENT     (LOGPEN 0 8 10053171) 8 1 3.37895 1.9
COMMENT     0.082322 1)
COMMENT     #213=(CLabel
COMMENT     (CWidget 0 (0 0) 1 2 0 0 #116# -10092486 100)
COMMENT     (LOGPEN 0 0 13408563) 1
COMMENT     (LOGFONT 57 21 0 0 400 0 0 0 0 3 2 1 18
COMMENT     "Georgia") 1.74233 0.555556 0
COMMENT     "{\\i Asi}SI (3285)" "@N (@S)" 5 6.2717
COMMENT     -17.4233 -3.24869 10.8425 4.72886 0.932452
COMMENT     #212#)
COMMENT     #214=(CScratch
COMMENT     (CWidget 2 (1 #3# 2) 1 2 0 0 #124# 0 100)
COMMENT     (LOGPEN 0 8 10053171) 8 1 2.85634 1.9
COMMENT     0.082322 1)
COMMENT     #215=(CLabel
COMMENT     (CWidget 0 (0 0) 1 2 0 0 #116# 445514279 100)
COMMENT     (LOGPEN 0 0 13408563) 1
COMMENT     (LOGFONT 57 21 0 0 400 0 0 0 0 3 2 1 18
COMMENT     "Georgia") 1.74233 0.555556 0
COMMENT     "{\\i Asi}SI (3878)" "@N (@S)" 5 -6.54494
COMMENT     -12.1963 2.67064 4.50909 4.77882 0.932452
COMMENT     #214#)) (CObjectList))) (CObjectList))
COMMENT     #216=(CGroupWidget (CWidget 14 (16 0) 1 2 0 0 Nil -1088 100)
COMMENT     (CObjectList) (CObjectList))
COMMENT     #217=(CGroupWidget (CWidget 12 (0 0) 1 2 0 0 Nil -1158 100)
COMMENT     (CObjectList) (CObjectList))) (CObjectList)))
COMMENT     (CSeqView 10 10 (CObjectList) (CObList) 1 (CObList)) (CObList) 0
COMMENT     (CStringList) 0 0 (CObList)))
FEATURES             Location/Qualifiers
     CDS             5071..5928
                     /vntifkey="4"
                     /label=Amp-R
     misc_feature    6102..6690
                     /vntifkey="21"
                     /label=Origin
     misc_feature    4133..4178
                     /vntifkey="21"
                     /label=additional\AAV\sequences
     repeat_region   1..168
                     /vntifkey="34"
                     /label=5'\ITR
     repeat_region   complement(4141..4308)
                     /vntifkey="34"
                     /label=3'\ITR
     misc_feature    197..208
                     /vntifkey="21"
                     /label=MCS\5'\end
     intron          2369..2541
                     /vntifkey="15"
                     /label=Intron
     enhancer        3288..3874
                     /vntifkey="9"
                     /label=WPRE
     exon            2542..3281
                     /vntifkey="61"
                     /label=emGFP
     primer_bind     3365..3389
                     /vntifkey="28"
                     /label=oEMS5939
     primer_bind     2670..2690
                     /vntifkey="28"
                     /label=oEMS5954
     primer_bind     2933..2953
                     /vntifkey="28"
                     /label=oEMS5955
     promoter        215..2360
                     /vntifkey="29"
                     /label=Ple257\Pax6\Enhancer
BASE COUNT  1614 a 1905 c 1841 g 1758 t
ORIGIN
        1 ctgcgcgctc gctcgctcac tgaggccgcc cgggcaaagc ccgggcgtcg ggcgaccttt
       61 ggtcgcccgg cctcagtgag cgagcgagcg cgcagagagg gagtggccaa ctccatcact
      121 aggggttcct tgtagttaat gattaacccg ccatgctact tatctacgta gccatgctct
      181 aggaagatcg gaattcccta ggccggccac gcgtctccac tcctatccca tccccacgtc
      241 cccgaaatga ataatgcagg caggagccaa gatttctgca ttagcgccac gttgccccgg
      301 cggctggcgc taggatcccg aagtcggata atggaaatta aactgttgtt gtgtggcggg
      361 gatgtcatta tgtgactgtt catattcaaa gtcaggcagc aatgaattgt aatcatttca
      421 attatcttca atacactttc tttaggacac aagttgtcaa ggataaaaaa aaaaagtaca
      481 ttcttgcggc tccgtgggtc cattttccag atggtttgtt actcttgctg cctgatttag
      541 tttcggcttt tattccccag cctcagattc tcttgcagag actccgccgg agtgagcggc
      601 ttctctggcg ctgcgggccg gctacgctgg tcggcaatcg gcctccgtgg gcctggcgtg
      661 cgcattttgg ttgctttcag gtataattaa ctttgaacaa caaatatgcc tggagctctg
      721 gatctagtgt ccccttgggg aagggggccg tcgtattata ctctgcgtcc ttcccagcct
      781 ggggcggggt gggggctggc tgcagcagct gcacccactc cccaggccag cgctgcgcgt
      841 cagaaaagca tgtgctgggc tgtacccact cctccgacag agcccggacc ctctccttcc
      901 aacccagaga actcagggaa aagccgggat ccccggagcc tgccgtcctt tgttgaaatt
      961 accctctgcc caatgttcgc tccctcctgt gcctgaacgt ggggctgcga caagttggat
     1021 gtggtgtcct tgaagtatcc cttcgagcgc cctccgcccc cagactgggc aaaaagagta
     1081 ggggtcgcct ttgaagccca agtccgcggc tcctatttgg actaatcccg atctttacac
     1141 taatatcgcc tctcgggttt tcattatact catttgggag gaaatgagct tttgctgggc
     1201 aaatagcacc ctgcacccca cttctcatag ctgtgcaggc ccggggcctg aacaaccccg
     1261 caggcaatcc gggagctgcc gatattatat ttgtgaaatg tccttttgtt gaggctttta
     1321 acaccttctt ataacgaatc atttgttctt ttctctttaa ttttgataga caattagcca
     1381 tcagagatac accagttgac tgtaaccgag cattaaactc gcctttatgt aacgctaatt
     1441 tagcatagct gctttgttta actttgctat ataagaacca ggttttgtag caaaaaaaaa
     1501 aaggtgtaat tttatgtggg gcttcatttc ttttggccct gtacacagct agccctctcc
     1561 tctttgtgaa gcgttctgct ggggcctgac gccatttccc gtgcctagca cctgcaggct
     1621 ggggggagag agggaattag cattgatata gatttagttg aaatgtaatc tcttaaatct
     1681 gtccaagatt cggggagata attacacttt cactgaattg ccaggggtca gcgtctctga
     1741 ggacctgagg agttgattta ctaacaatag tgttacataa aaaatggcgt ttgagattat
     1801 aatgttaatg gctgcggtcg ctggggaatg cgcccgcttc caactaattc catgtaactt
     1861 gttttttttc ctcccttttc ctccctccct ttcttccagg ctccgtcttg gggatcggag
     1921 gaggggacag ggtgattacc cagagaggta gctggccagc ctaagggcag agatcttggg
     1981 gccctagtgc ccgaaggtgc ggaggagcgc actcggcaag actagtttcc tggggatcga
     2041 ctctacgcca tacaggacgg cggcccaggc tggaccgggc cgggctagag cagtcacagg
     2101 ccgggccaag gaaggccaaa gcaggggttg gagccggccg gaccctgggt ggggagaagc
     2161 aggctcccgc ccggccggaa aactagtcgg cgcagagctg tgcccaactc tagccgccat
     2221 gacgtcacgc gggccgggca gccaatgagg acggcgctgg cgtggatatt aaggaaagtt
     2281 agcgcctgcc tgagcaccct cttttcttat cattgacatt taaactctgg ggcaggtcct
     2341 cgcgtagaac gcggctgtca ggcgcgccga agttggtcgt gaggcactgg gcaggtaagt
     2401 atcaaggtta caagacaggt ttaaggagac caatagaaac tgggcttgtc gagacagaga
     2461 agactcttgc gtttctgata ggcacctatt ggtcttactg acatccactt tgcctttctc
     2521 tccacaggtg tccactccca ggcggccgcc accatggtga gcaagggcga ggagctgttc
     2581 accggggtgg tgcccatcct ggtcgagctg gacggcgacg taaacggcca caagttcagc
     2641 gtgtccggcg agggcgaggg cgatgccacc tacggcaagc tgaccctgaa gttcatctgc
     2701 accaccggca agctgcccgt gccctggccc accctcgtga ccaccttcac ctacggcgtg
     2761 cagtgcttcg cccgctaccc cgaccacatg aagcagcacg acttcttcaa gtccgccatg
     2821 cccgaaggct acgtccagga gcgcaccatc ttcttcaagg acgacggcaa ctacaagacc
     2881 cgcgccgagg tgaagttcga gggcgacacc ctggtgaacc gcatcgagct gaagggcatc
     2941 gacttcaagg aggacggcaa catcctgggg cacaagctgg agtacaacta caacagccac
     3001 aaggtctata tcaccgccga caagcagaag aacggcatca aggtgaactt caagacccgc
     3061 cacaacatcg aggacggcag cgtgcagctc gccgaccact accagcagaa cacccccatc
     3121 ggcgacggcc ccgtgctgct gcccgacaac cactacctga gcacccagtc cgccctgagc
     3181 aaagacccca acgagaagcg cgatcacatg gtcctgctgg agttcgtgac cgccgccggg
     3241 atcactctcg gcatggacga gctgtacaag taagcggccg cgatcgctca acctctggat
     3301 tacaaaattt gtgaaagatt gactggtatt cttaactatg ttgctccttt tacgctatgt
     3361 ggatacgctg ctttaatgcc tttgtatcat gctattgctt cccgtatggc tttcattttc
     3421 tcctccttgt ataaatcctg gttgctgtct ctttatgagg agttgtggcc cgttgtcagg
     3481 caacgtggcg tggtgtgcac tgtgtttgct gacgcaaccc ccactggttg gggcattgcc
     3541 accacctgtc agctcctttc cgggactttc gctttccccc tccctattgc cacggcggaa
     3601 ctcatcgccg cctgccttgc ccgctgctgg acaggggctc ggctgttggg cactgacaat
     3661 tccgtggtgt tgtcggggaa atcatcgtcc tttccttggc tgctcgcctg tgttgccacc
     3721 tggattctgc gcgggacgtc cttctgctac gtcccttcgg ccctcaatcc agcggacctt
     3781 ccttcccgcg gcctgctgcc ggctctgcgg cctcttccgc gtcttcgcct tcgccctcag
     3841 acgagtcgga tctccctttg ggccgcctcc ccgcgatcgc agacatgata agatacattg
     3901 atgagtttgg acaaaccaca actagaatgc agtgaaaaaa atgctttatt tgtgaaattt
     3961 gtgatgctat tgctttattt gtaaccatta taagctgcaa taaacaagtt aacaacaaca
     4021 attgcattca ttttatgttt caggttcagg gggagatgtg ggaggttttt taaagcaagt
     4081 aaaacctcta caaatgtggt agtcgaaatt cccgataagg atcttcctag agcatggcta
     4141 cgtagataag tagcatggcg ggttaatcat taactacaag gaacccctag tgatggagtt
     4201 ggccactccc tctctgcgcg ctcgctcgct cactgaggcc gggcgaccaa aggtcgcccg
     4261 acgcccgggc tttgcccggg cggcctcagt gagcgagcga gcgcgcagcc ttaattaacc
     4321 taattcactg gccgtcgttt tacaacgtcg tgactgggaa aaccctggcg ttacccaact
     4381 taatcgcctt gcagcacatc cccctttcgc cagctggcgt aatagcgaag aggcccgcac
     4441 cgatcgccct tcccaacagt tgcgcagcct gaatggcgaa tgggnnnnnn nnnnnnnnnn
     4501 nnnnnnnnnn nnnnnnnnnn nnnnnnnnnn nnnnnnnnnn nnnnnnnnnn nnnnnnnnnn
     4561 nnnnnnnnnn nnnnnnnnnn nnnnnnnnnn nnnnnnnnnn nnnnnnnncn nnnnnnnnnn
     4621 nnnnnnnnnn nnnnnnnnnn nnnnnnnnnn nnnnnnnnnn nnnnnnnnnn nnnnnnnnnn
     4681 nnnnnnnnnn nnnnnnnnnn annnnnnnnn nnnnnnnnnn nnnnnnnnnn nnnnnnnnnn
     4741 nnnnnnnnnn cctttgacgt tggagtccac gttctttaat agtggactct tgttccaaac
     4801 tggaacaaca ctcaacccta tctcggtcta ttcttttgat ttataaggga ttttgccgat
     4861 ttcggcctat tggttaaaaa atgagctgat ttaacaaaaa tttaacgcga attttaacaa
     4921 aatattaacg cttacaattt aggtggcact tttcggggaa atgtgcgcgg aacccctatt
     4981 tgtttatttt tctaaataca ttcaaatatg tatccgctca tgagacaata accctgataa
     5041 atgcttcaat aatattgaaa aaggaagagt atgagtattc aacatttccg tgtcgccctt
     5101 attccctttt ttgcggcatt ttgccttcct gtttttgctc acccagaaac gctggtgaaa
     5161 gtaaaagatg ctgaagatca gttgggtgca cgagtgggtt acatcgaact ggatctcaac
     5221 agcggtaaga tccttgagag ttttcgcccc gaagaacgtt ttccaatgat gagcactttt
     5281 aaagttctgc tatgtggcgc ggtattatcc cgtattgacg ccgggcaaga gcaactcggt
     5341 cgccgcatac actattctca gaatgacttg gttgagtact caccagtcac agaaaagcat
     5401 cttacggatg gcatgacagt aagagaatta tgcagtgctg ccataaccat gagtgataac
     5461 actgcggcca acttacttct gacaacgatc ggaggaccga aggagctaac cgcttttttg
     5521 cacaacatgg gggatcatgt aactcgcctt gatcgttggg aaccggagct gaatgaagcc
     5581 ataccaaacg acgagcgtga caccacgatg cctgtagcaa tggcaacaac gttgcgcaaa
     5641 ctattaactg gcgaactact tactctagct tcccggcaac aattaataga ctggatggag
     5701 gcggataaag ttgcaggacc acttctgcgc tcggcccttc cggctggctg gtttattgct
     5761 gataaatctg gagccggtga gcgtgggtct cgcggtatca ttgcagcact ggggccagat
     5821 ggtaagccct cccgtatcgt agttatctac acgacgggga gtcaggcaac tatggatgaa
     5881 cgaaatagac agatcgctga gataggtgcc tcactgatta agcattggta actgtcagac
     5941 caagtttact catatatact ttagattgat ttaaaacttc atttttaatt taaaaggatc
     6001 taggtgaaga tcctttttga taatctcatg accaaaatcc cttaacgtga gttttcgttc
     6061 cactgagcgt cagaccccgt agaaaagatc aaaggatctt cttgagatcc tttttttctg
     6121 cgcgtaatct gctgcttgca aacaaaaaaa ccaccgctac cagcggtggt ttgtttgccg
     6181 gatcaagagc taccaactct ttttccgaag gtaactggct tcagcagagc gcagatacca
     6241 aatactgttc ttctagtgta gccgtagtta ggccaccact tcaagaactc tgtagcaccg
     6301 cctacatacc tcgctctgct aatcctgtta ccagtggctg ctgccagtgg cgataagtcg
     6361 tgtcttaccg ggttggactc aagacgatag ttaccggata aggcgcagcg gtcgggctga
     6421 acggggggtt cgtgcacaca gcccagcttg gagcgaacga cctacaccga actgagatac
     6481 ctacagcgtg agctatgaga aagcgccacg cttcccgaag ggagaaaggc ggacaggtat
     6541 ccggtaagcg gcagggtcgg aacaggagag cgcacgaggg agcttccagg gggaaacgcc
     6601 tggtatcttt atagtcctgt cgggtttcgc cacctctgac ttgagcgtcg atttttgtga
     6661 tgctcgtcag gggggcggag cctatggaaa aacgccagca acgcggcctt tttacggttc
     6721 ctggcctttt gctggccttt tgctcacatg ttctttcctg cgttatcccc tgattctgtg
     6781 gataaccgta ttaccgcctt tgagtgagct gataccgctc gccgcagccg aacgaccgag
     6841 cgcagcgagt cagtgagcga ggaagcggaa gagcgcccaa tacgcaaacc gcctctcccc
     6901 gcgcgttggc cgattcatta atgcagctgg cacgacaggt ttcccgactg gaaagcgggc
     6961 agtgagcgca acgcaattaa tgtgagttag ctcactcatt aggcacccca ggctttacac
     7021 tttatgcttc cggctcgtat gttgtgtgga attgtgagcg gataacaatt tcacacagga
     7081 aacagctatg accatgatta cgccagattt aattaagg
//
